Addgene plasmid #68203: pGUS (GB0208)
Purpose: Provides the CDS of the β-glucuronidase gene as a level 0 GoldenBraid part
Depositing lab: Diego Orzaez. Depositing organization: Agencia Estatal Consejo Superior de Investigaciones Científicas, M.P. Publication: GoldenBraid 2.0: a comprehensive DNA assembly framework for plant synthetic biology. Sarrion-Perdigones A, Vazquez-Vilar M, Palaci J, Castelijns B, Forment J, Ziarsolo P, Blanca J, Granell A, Orzaez D. Plant Physiol. 2013 Jul;162(3):1618-31. 10.1104/pp.113.217661 PubMed 23669743.
Backbone
  Vector backbone: pUPD
  Backbone manufacturer: self-made; derived from pGEMT-Easy manufactured by Promega
  Vector type: Synthetic Biology
Growth in bacteria
  Bacterial resistance: Ampicillin, 100 μg/mL
  Growth temperature: 37°C
  Growth strain: DH5alpha
  Copy number: High Copy
Gene/Insert
  Gene/Insert name: GUS coding region
  Insert size (bp): 1809
  Mutation: BsaI and BsmBI sites removed
  Cloning method: Restriction Enzyme; 5′ cloning site BsmBI (destroyed during cloning); 3′ cloning site BsmBI (destroyed during cloning)
  Sequencing primers: 5′ T7; 3′ SP6
Terms and licenses: Academic/Nonprofit Terms; Industry Terms: Not Available to Industry
Depositor comments: insert can be released with BsaI
How to cite: pGUS (GB0208) was a gift from Diego Orzaez (Addgene plasmid # 68203 ; http://n2t.net/addgene:68203 ; RRID:Addgene_68203)
