[The description below was written by a language model from this plasmid's Addgene catalogue record and pLannotate feature annotations shown in this document.]
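Description:
pGUS (GB0208) is a level 0 part plasmid from the GoldenBraid 2.0 modular DNA assembly system for plant synthetic biology. It is built on pUPD, the universal part domestication vector, which the depositors derived from pGEM-T Easy. The plasmid is maintained in E. coli at high copy through a ColE1/pUC-type origin and is selected with ampicillin via the β-lactamase gene and its native promoter. Other backbone remnants in the 4,870 bp sequence include an f1 phage origin, a lac promoter/operator with CAP binding site, and a lacZα fragment, the latter consistent with an insertion site lying within a lacZα cassette. T7 and SP6 promoters flank the insert and provide the sequencing primer sites. A short annotated match to a hornet peptide and the small lacI and bom fragments are most likely incidental similarity hits rather than functional elements.

The payload is the 1,809 bp coding region of E. coli uidA (gusA), which encodes β-glucuronidase, a widely used histochemical and fluorometric reporter in plants. The sequence has been domesticated by removing internal BsaI and BsmBI sites so that it is compatible with Type IIS assembly. It was inserted through BsmBI sites that were destroyed during cloning, and it can be released with BsaI. The plasmid carries no plant promoter or terminator, because it supplies only the CDS. It is intended as a standard building block to be combined with promoter and terminator parts into a transcriptional unit in higher-level GoldenBraid destination vectors, typically to build GUS reporter constructs.
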