Features (pLannotate 1.2.2; 14 found; start..end, strand, type, name):
      6..1814    +  CDS            uidA: BGLR_ECOLI - Also known as gurA, gusA. Experimental evidence at protein level: Swiss-Prot protein existence level 1. From Escherichia coli (strain K12).
   1846..1908    -  CDS            VESPI_VESMG (fragment): Experimental evidence at protein level: Swiss-Prot protein existence level 1. Shows contractile activity on isolated ileum smooth muscle. From Vespa magnifica (Hornet).
   1920..1938    -  promoter       SP6 promoter: promoter for bacteriophage SP6 RNA polymerase
   1980..1996    -  protein_bind   lac operator: The lac repressor binds to the lac operator to inhibit transcription in E. coli. This inhibition can be relieved by adding lactose or isopropyl-β-D-thiogalactopyranoside (IPTG). lac repressor encoded by lacI
   2004..2034    -  promoter       lac promoter: promoter for the E. coli lac operon
   2049..2070    -  protein_bind   CAP binding site: CAP binding activates transcription in the presence of cAMP. E. coli catabolite activator protein
   2083..2175    -  CDS            lacI (fragment): lac repressor; lacI; The lac repressor binds to the lac operator to inhibit transcription in E. coli. This inhibition can be relieved by adding lactose or isopropyl-β-D-thiogalactopyranoside (IPTG).
   2358..2946    -  rep_origin     ori: high-copy-number ColE1/pMB1/pBR322/pUC origin of replication
   3117..3977    -  CDS            AmpR: β-lactamase; bla; confers resistance to ampicillin, carbenicillin, and related antibiotics
   3978..4082    -  promoter       AmpR promoter: bla
   4109..4159    +  misc_feature   bom (fragment): basis of mobility region from pBR322
   4187..4615    -  rep_origin     f1 ori (sequence partly withheld): f1 bacteriophage origin of replication; arrow indicates direction of (+) strand synthesis
   4619..4776    -  CDS            lacZα (fragment): LacZα fragment of β-galactosidase; lacZ fragment
   4779..4797    +  promoter       T7 promoter: promoter for bacteriophage T7 RNA polymerase
>Addgene plasmid #68203 | pGUS (GB0208) | depositor full sequence | sequence record 127202 | pGUS (GB0208) sequence 4870 bps
CTCGAATGTTACGTCCTGTAGAAACCCCAACCCGTGAAATCAAAAAACTCGACGGCCTGTGGGCATTCAG
TCTGGATCGCGAAAACTGTGGAATTGATCAGCGTTGGTGGGAAAGCGCGTTACAAGAAAGCCGGGCAATT
GCTGTGCCAGGCAGTTTTAACGATCAGTTCGCCGATGCAGATATTCGTAATTATGCGGGCAACGTCTGGT
ATCAGCGCGAAGTCTTTATACCGAAAGGTTGGGCAGGCCAGCGTATCGTGCTGCGTTTCGATGCGGTCAC
TCATTACGGCAAAGTGTGGGTCAATAATCAGGAAGTGATGGAGCATCAGGGCGGCTATACGCCATTTGAA
GCCGATGTCACGCCGTATGTTATTGCCGGGAAAAGTGTACGTATCACCGTTTGTGTGAACAACGAACTGA
ACTGGCAGACTATCCCGCCGGGAATGGTGATTACCGACGAAAACGGCAAGAAAAAGCAGTCTTACTTCCA
TGATTTCTTTAACTATGCCGGAATCCACCGCAGCGTAATGCTCTACACCACGCCGAACACCTGGGTGGAC
GATATCACCGTGGTGACGCATGTCGCGCAAGACTGTAACCACGCGTCTGTTGACTGGCAGGTGGTGGCCA
ATGGTGATGTCAGCGTTGAACTGCGTGATGCGGATCAACAGGTGGTTGCAACTGGACAAGGCACTAGCGG
GACTTTGCAAGTGGTGAATCCGCACCTCTGGCAACCGGGTGAAGGTTATCTCTATGAACTGTGCGTCACA
GCCAAAAGCCAGACAGAGTGTGATATCTACCCGCTTCGCGTCGGCATCCGGTCAGTGGCAGTGAAGGGCG
AACAGTTCCTGATTAACCACAAACCGTTCTACTTTACTGGCTTTGGTCGTCATGAAGATGCGGACTTGCG
TGGCAAAGGATTCGATAACGTGCTGATGGTGCACGACCACGCATTAATGGACTGGATTGGGGCCAACTCC
TACCGTACCTCGCATTACCCTTACGCTGAAGAGATGCTCGACTGGGCAGATGAACATGGCATCGTGGTGA
TTGATGAAACTGCTGCTGTCGGCTTTAACCTCTCTTTAGGCATTGGTTTCGAAGCGGGCAACAAGCCGAA
AGAACTGTACAGCGAAGAGGCAGTCAACGGGGAAACTCAGCAAGCGCACTTACAGGCGATTAAAGAGCTG
ATAGCGCGTGACAAAAACCACCCAAGCGTGGTGATGTGGAGTATTGCCAACGAACCGGATACCCGTCCGC
AAGGTGCACGGGAATATTTCGCGCCACTGGCGGAAGCAACGCGTAAACTCGACCCGACGCGTCCGATCAC
CTGCGTCAATGTAATGTTCTGCGACGCTCACACCGATACCATCAGCGATCTCTTTGATGTGCTGTGCCTG
AACCGTTATTACGGATGGTATGTCCAAAGCGGCGATTTGGAAACGGCAGAGAAGGTACTGGAAAAAGAAC
TTCTGGCCTGGCAGGAGAAACTGCATCAGCCGATTATCATCACCGAATACGGCGTGGATACGTTAGCCGG
GCTGCACTCAATGTACACCGACATGTGGAGTGAAGAGTATCAGTGTGCATGGCTGGATATGTATCACCGC
GTCTTTGATCGCGTCAGCGCCGTCGTCGGTGAACAGGTATGGAATTTCGCCGATTTTGCGACCTCGCAAG
GCATATTGCGCGTTGGCGGTAACAAGAAAGGGATCTTCACTCGCGACCGCAAACCGAAGTCGGCGGCTTT
TCTGCTGCAAAAACGCTGGACTGGCATGAACTTCGGTGAAAAACCGCAGCAGGGAGGCAAACAATGAGCT
TCGAGACCACTCATCGCCCAATCACTAGTGAATTCGCGGCCGCCTGCAGGTCGACCATATGGGAGAGCTC
CCAACGCGTTGGATGCATAGCTTGAGTATTCTATAGTGTCACCTAAATAGCTTGGCGTAATCATGGTCAT
AGCTGTTTCCTGTGTGAAATTGTTATCCGCTCACAATTCCACACAACATACGAGCCGGAAGCATAAAGTG
TAAAGCCTGGGGTGCCTAATGAGTGAGCTAACTCACATTAATTGCGTTGCGCTCACTGCCCGCTTTCCAG
TCGGGAAACCTGTCGTGCCAGCTGCATTAATGAATCGGCCAACGCGCGGGGAGAGGCGGTTTGCGTATTG
GGCGCTCTTCCGCTTCCTCGCTCACTGACTCGCTGCGCTCGGTCGTTCGGCTGCGGCGAGCGGTATCAGC
TCACTCAAAGGCGGTAATACGGTTATCCACAGAATCAGGGGATAACGCAGGAAAGAACATGTGAGCAAAA
GGCCAGCAAAAGGCCAGGAACCGTAAAAAGGCCGCGTTGCTGGCGTTTTTCCATAGGCTCCGCCCCCCTG
ACGAGCATCACAAAAATCGACGCTCAAGTCAGAGGTGGCGAAACCCGACAGGACTATAAAGATACCAGGC
GTTTCCCCCTGGAAGCTCCCTCGTGCGCTCTCCTGTTCCGACCCTGCCGCTTACCGGATACCTGTCCGCC
TTTCTCCCTTCGGGAAGCGTGGCGCTTTCTCATAGCTCACGCTGTAGGTATCTCAGTTCGGTGTAGGTCG
TTCGCTCCAAGCTGGGCTGTGTGCACGAACCCCCCGTTCAGCCCGACCGCTGCGCCTTATCCGGTAACTA
TCGTCTTGAGTCCAACCCGGTAAGACACGACTTATCGCCACTGGCAGCAGCCACTGGTAACAGGATTAGC
AGAGCGAGGTATGTAGGCGGTGCTACAGAGTTCTTGAAGTGGTGGCCTAACTACGGCTACACTAGAAGAA
CAGTATTTGGTATCTGCGCTCTGCTGAAGCCAGTTACCTTCGGAAAAAGAGTTGGTAGCTCTTGATCCGG
CAAACAAACCACCGCTGGTAGCGGTGGTTTTTTTGTTTGCAAGCAGCAGATTACGCGCAGAAAAAAAGGA
TCTCAAGAAGATCCTTTGATCTTTTCTACGGGGTCTGACGCTCAGTGGAACGAAAACTCACGTTAAGGGA
TTTTGGTCATGAGATTATCAAAAAGGATCTTCACCTAGATCCTTTTAAATTAAAAATGAAGTTTTAAATC
AATCTAAAGTATATATGAGTAAACTTGGTCTGACAGTTACCAATGCTTAATCAGTGAGGCACCTATCTCA
GCGATCTGTCTATTTCGTTCATCCATAGTTGCCTGACTCCCCGTCGTGTAGATAACTACGATACGGGAGG
GCTTACCATCTGGCCCCAGTGCTGCAATGATACCGCGAGACCCACGCTCACCGGCTCCAGATTTATCAGC
AATAAACCAGCCAGCCGGAAGGGCCGAGCGCAGAAGTGGTCCTGCAACTTTATCCGCCTCCATCCAGTCT
ATTAATTGTTGCCGGGAAGCTAGAGTAAGTAGTTCGCCAGTTAATAGTTTGCGCAACGTTGTTGCCATTG
CTACAGGCATCGTGGTGTCACGCTCGTCGTTTGGTATGGCTTCATTCAGCTCCGGTTCCCAACGATCAAG
GCGAGTTACATGATCCCCCATGTTGTGCAAAAAAGCGGTTAGCTCCTTCGGTCCTCCGATCGTTGTCAGA
AGTAAGTTGGCCGCAGTGTTATCACTCATGGTTATGGCAGCACTGCATAATTCTCTTACTGTCATGCCAT
CCGTAAGATGCTTTTCTGTGACTGGTGAGTACTCAACCAAGTCATTCTGAGAATAGTGTATGCGGCGACC
GAGTTGCTCTTGCCCGGCGTCAATACGGGATAATACCGCGCCACATAGCAGAACTTTAAAAGTGCTCATC
ATTGGAAAACGTTCTTCGGGGCGAAAACTCTCAAGGATCTTACCGCTGTTGAGATCCAGTTCGATGTAAC
CCACTCGTGCACCCAACTGATCTTCAGCATCTTTTACTTTCACCAGCGTTTCTGGGTGAGCAAAAACAGG
AAGGCAAAATGCCGCAAAAAAGGGAATAAGGGCGACACGGAAATGTTGAATACTCATACTCTTCCTTTTT
CAATATTATTGAAGCATTTATCAGGGTTATTGTCTCATGAGCGGATACATATTTGAATGTATTTAGAAAA
ATAAACAAATAGGGGTTCCGCGCACATTTCCCCGAAAAGTGCCACCTGATGCGGTGTGAAATACCGCACA
GATGCGTAAGGAGAAAATACCGCATCAGGAAATTGTAAGCGTTAATATTTTGTTAAAATTCGCGTTAAAT
TTTTGTTAAATCAGCTCATTTTTTAACCAATAGGCCGAAATCGGCAAAATCCCTTATAAATCAAAAGAAT
AGACCGAGATAGGGT
[37 nt withheld, positions 4286-4322]
AAAGAACGTGGACTCCAACGTCAAAGG
[49 nt withheld, positions 4350-4398]
T
[91 nt withheld, positions 4400-4490]
G
[124 nt withheld, positions 4492-4615]
CCATTCGCCATTCAGGCTGCGCAACTGTTGGGAAGGGCGATCGGTGCGGGCCTCTTCGCTATTACGCCAG
CTGGCGAAAGGGGGATGTGCTGCAAGGCGATTAAGTTGGGTAACGCCAGGGTTTTCCCAGTCACGACGTT
GTAAAACGACGGCCAGTGAATTGTAATACGACTCACTATAGGGCGAATTGGGCCCGACGTCGCATGCTCC
CGGCCGCCATGGCGGCCGCGGGAATTCGATTGGGCGATGAGTGGT
