>Addgene plasmid #68203 | pGUS (GB0208) | addgene partial sequence | sequence record 127200 | SP6 5'-ATTTAGGTGACACTATAG-3'
ATCACGCGTTGGGAGCTCTCCCATATGGTCGACCTGCAGGCGGCCGCGAATTCACTAGTGATTGGGCGAT
GAGTGGTCTCGAAGCTCATTGTTTGCCTCCCTGCTGCGGTTTTTCACCGAAGTTCATGCCAGTCCAGCGT
TTTTGCAGCAGAAAAGCCGCCGACTTCGGTTTGCGGTCGCGAGTGAAGATCCCTTTCTTGTTACCGCCAA
CGCGCAATATGCCTTGCGAGGTCGCAAAATCGGCGAAATTCCATACCTGTTCACCGACGACGGCGCTGAC
GCGATCAAAGACGCGGTGATACATATCCAGCCATGCACACTGATACTCTTCACTCCACATGTCGGTGTAC
ATTGAGTGCAGCCCGGCTAACGTATCCACGCCGTATTCGGTGATGATAATCGGCTGATGCAGTTTCTCCT
GCCAGGCCAGAAGTTCTTTTTCCAGTACCTTCTCTGCCGTTTCCAAATCGCCGCTTTGGACATACCATCC
GTAATAACGGTTCAGGCACAGCACATCAAAGAGATCGCTGATGGTATCGGTGTGAGCGTCGCAGAACATT
ACATTGACGCAGGTGATCGGACGCGTCGGGTCGAGTTTACGCGTTGCTTCCGCCAGTGGCGCGAAATATT
CCCGTGCACCTTGCGGACGGGTATCCGGTTCGTTGGCAATACTCCACATCACCACGCTTGGGTGGTTTTT
GTCACGCGCTATCAGCTCTTTAATCGCCTGTAAGTGCGCTTGCTGAGTTTCCCCGTTGACTGCCTCTTCG
CTGTACAGTTCTTTCGGCTTGTTGCCCGCTTCGAAACCAATGCCTAAAGAGAGGTTAAAGCCGACAGCAG
CAGTTTCATCAATCACCACGATGCCATGTTCATCTGCCCAGTCGAGCATCTCTTCAGCGTAAGGGTAATG
CGAGGTACGGTAGGAGTTGGCCCCAATCCAGTCCATTAATGCGTGGTCGTGCACCATCAGCACGTTATCG
AATCCTTTGCCACGCA
