>Addgene plasmid #68203 | pGUS (GB0208) | addgene partial sequence | sequence record 127201 | T7 5'-TAATACGACTCACTATAGGG-3'
CTCCGGCCGCCATGGCGGCCGCGGGAATTCGATTGGGCGATGAGTGGTCTCGAATGTTACGTCCTGTAGA
AACCCCAACCCGTGAAATCAAAAAACTCGACGGCCTGTGGGCATTCAGTCTGGATCGCGAAAACTGTGGA
ATTGATCAGCGTTGGTGGGAAAGCGCGTTACAAGAAAGCCGGGCAATTGCTGTGCCAGGCAGTTTTAACG
ATCAGTTCGCCGATGCAGATATTCGTAATTATGCGGGCAACGTCTGGTATCAGCGCGAAGTCTTTATACC
GAAAGGTTGGGCAGGCCAGCGTATCGTGCTGCGTTTCGATGCGGTCACTCATTACGGCAAAGTGTGGGTC
AATAATCAGGAAGTGATGGAGCATCAGGGCGGCTATACGCCATTTGAAGCCGATGTCACGCCGTATGTTA
TTGCCGGGAAAAGTGTACGTATCACCGTTTGTGTGAACAACGAACTGAACTGGCAGACTATCCCGCCGGG
AATGGTGATTACCGACGAAAACGGCAAGAAAAAGCAGTCTTACTTCCATGATTTCTTTAACTATGCCGGA
ATCCACCGCAGCGTAATGCTCTACACCACGCCGAACACCTGGGTGGACGATATCACCGTGGTGACGCATG
TCGCGCAAGACTGTAACCACGCGTCTGTTGACTGGCAGGTGGTGGCCAATGGTGATGTCAGCGTTGAACT
GCGTGATGCGGATCAACAGGTGGTTGCAACTGGACAAGGCACTAGCGGGACTTTGCAAGTGGTGAATCCG
CACCTCTGGCAACCGGGTGAAGGTTATCTCTATGAACTGTGCGTCACAGCCAAAAGCCAGACAGAGTGTG
ATATCTACCCGCTTCGCGTCGGCATCCGGTCAGTGGCAGTGAAGGGCGAACAGTTCCTGATTAACCACAA
A
